>Addgene plasmid #225209 | pLVX-CAG-MCS | addgene full sequence | sequence record 455044 | Addgene NGS Result
TTGAGATCCTTTTTTTCTGCGCGTAATCTGCTGCTTGCAAACAAAAAAACCACCGCTACCAGCGGTGGTT
TGTTTGCCGGATCAAGAGCTACCAACTCTTTTTCCGAAGGTAACTGGCTTCAGCAGAGCGCAGATACCAA
ATACTGTTCTTCTAGTGTAGCCGTAGTTAGGCCACCACTTCAAGAACTCTGTAGCACCGCCTACATACCT
CGCTCTGCTAATCCTGTTACCAGTGGCTGCTGCCAGTGGCGATAAGTCGTGTCTTACCGGGTTGGACTCA
AGACGATAGTTACCGGATAAGGCGCAGCGGTCGGGCTGAACGGGGGGTTCGTGCACACAGCCCAGCTTGG
AGCGAACGACCTACACCGAACTGAGATACCTACAGCGTGAGCTATGAGAAAGCGCCACGCTTCCCGAAGG
GAGAAAGGCGGACAGGTATCCGGTAAGCGGCAGGGTCGGAACAGGAGAGCGCACGAGGGAGCTTCCAGGG
GGAAACGCCTGGTATCTTTATAGTCCTGTCGGGTTTCGCCACCTCTGACTTGAGCGTCGATTTTTGTGAT
GCTCGTCAGGGGGGCGGAGCCTATGGAAAAACGCCAGCAACGCGGCCTTTTTACGGTTCCTGGCCTTTTG
CTGGCCTTTTGCTCACATGTTCTTTCCTGCGTTATCCCCTGATTCTGTGGATAACCGTATTACCGCCTTT
GAGTGAGCTGATACCGCTCGCCGCAGCCGAACGACCGAGCGCAGCGAGTCAGTGAGCGAGGAAGCGGAAG
AGCGCCCAATACGCAAACCGCCTCTCCCCGCGCGTTGGCCGATTCATTAATGCAGCTGGCACGACAGGTT
TCCCGACTGGAAAGCGGGCAGTGAGCGCAACGCAATTAATGTGAGTTAGCTCACTCATTAGGCACCCCAG
GCTTTACACTTTATGCTTCCGGCTCGTATGTTGTGTGGAATTGTGAGCGGATAACAATTTCACACAGGAA
ACAGCTATGACCATGATTACGCCAAGCTCTAGCTAGAGGTCGACGGTAAACGCTAGCAATGTCAAGGCCT
CTCACTCTCTGATATTCATTTCTTTGCAAGTTATAAATACTGAATAATAAGATGACATGAACTACTACTG
CTAGAGATTTTCCACACTGACTAAAAGGGTCTGAGGGATCTCTAGTTACCAGAGTCACACAACAGACGGG
CACACACTACTTGAAGCACTCAAGGCAAGCTTTATTGAGGCTTAAGCAGTGGGTTCCCTAGTTAGCCAGA
GAGCTCCCAGGCTCAGATCTGGTCTAACCAGAGAGACCCAGTACAGGCAAAAAGCAGCTGCTTATATGCA
GGATCTGAGGGCTCGCCACTCCCCAGTCCCGCCCAGGCCACGCCTCCCTGGAAAGTCCCCAGCGGAAAGT
CCCTTGTAGCAAGCTCGATATCAGCAGTTCTTGAAGTACTCCGGATGCAGCTCTCGGGCCACGTGATGAA
ATGCTAGGCGGCTGTCAAACCTCCACTCTAACACTTCTCTCTCCGGGTCATCCATCCCATGCAGGCTCAC
AGGGTGTAACAAGCTGGTGTTCTCTCCTTTATTGGCCTCTTCTACCTTATCTGGCTCAACTGGTACTAGC
TTGTAGCACCATCCAAAGGTCAGTGGATATCTGACCCCTGGCCCTGGTGTGTAGTTCTGCTAATCAGGGA
AGTAGCCTTGTGTGTGGTAGATCCACAGATCAAGGATATCTTGTCTTCGTTGGGAGTGAATTAGCCCTTC
CAGTCCCCTCTTTTCTTTTAAAAAGTGGCTAAGATCTACAGCTGCCTTGTAAGTCATTGGTCTTAAAGGT
ACCTGAGGTGTGACTGGAAAACCCACCTCCTCCTCCTCTTGTGCTTCTAGCCAGGCACAATCAGCATTGG
TAGCTGCTGTATTGCTACTTGTGATTGCTCCATGTTTTTCTAGGTCTCGACTGCAGAATTAATTCCAGGC
GGGGAGGCGGCCCAAAGGGAGATCCGACTCGTCTGAGGGCGAAGGCGAAGACGCGGAAGAGGCCGCAGAG
CCGGCAGCAGGCCGCGGGAAGGAAGGTCCGCTGGATTGAGGGCCGAAGGGACGTAGCAGAAGGACGTCCC
GCGCAGAATCCAGGTGGCAACACAGGCGAGCAGCCATGGAAAGGACGTCAGCTTCCCCGACAACACCACG
GAATTGTCAGTGCCCAACAGCCGAGCCCCTGTCCAGCAGCGGGCAAGGCAGGCGGCGATGAGTTCCGCCG
TGGCAATAGGGAGGGGGAAAGCGAAAGTCCCGGAAAGGAGCTGACAGGTGGTGGCAATGCCCCAACCAGT
GGGGGTTGCGTCAGCAAACACAGTGCACACCACGCCACGTTGCCTGACAACGGGCCACAACTCCTCATAA
AGAGACAGCAACCAGGATTTATACAAGGAGGAGAAAATGAAAGCCATACGGGAAGCAATAGCATGATACA
AAGGCATTAAAGCAGCGTATCCACATAGCGTAAAAGGAGCAACATAGTTAAGAATACCAGTCAATCTTTC
ACAAATTTTGTAATCCAGAGGTTGATTGTTCCAGACGCGTGGATCCCGCGCGCGGGCCCGCGGTACCGTC
GACTGCAGAATTCGAAGCTTGAGCTCGAGATCTGAGTCCGGTAGCGCTAGCGCGGCCGCTCTAGAACTAG
TCTCGAGGAATTCGGATCGGCCGCGGGTACAATTCCGCAGCTTTTAGAGCAGAAGTAACACTTCCGTACA
GGCCTAGAAGTAAAGGCAACATCCACTGAGGAGCAGTTCTTTGATTTGCACCACCACCGGATCGGGGACC
TGAAATAAAAGACAAAAAGACTAAACTTACCAGTTAACTTTCTGGTTTTTCAGTTCCTCGATCGACTCTA
GGGCCGCCACCGCGGTGGCTGATCCCGCTCCCGCCCGCCGCGCGCTTCGCTTTTTATAGGGCCGCCGCCG
CCGCCGCCTCGCCATAAAAGGAAACTTTCGGAGCGCGCCGCTCTGATTGGCTGCCGCCGCACCTCTCCGC
CTCGCCCCGCCCCSCCCCYCSCCCCSCCCCCCCCCCCCCSSCGCGCGCCCCCCCCCCCCCCCCCCCCCCG
CCCCCATCGCTGCACAAAATAATTAAAAAATAAATAAATACAAAATTGGGGGTGGGGAGGGGGGGGAGAT
GGGGAGAGTGAAGCAGAACGTGGCCTCGAGTAGATGTACTGCCAAGTAGGAAAGTCCCATAAGGTCATGT
ACTGGGCATAATGCCAGGCGGGCCATTTACCGTCATTGACGTCAATAGGGGGCGTACTTGGCATATGATA
CACTTGATGTACTGCCAAGTGGGCAGTTTACCGTAAATACTCCACCCATTGACGTCAATGGAAAGTCCCT
ATTGGCGTTACTATGGGAACATACGTCATTATTGACGTCAATGGGCGGGGTCGTTGGGCGGTCAGCCAGG
CGGGCCATTTACCGTAAGTTATGTAACGACCAGAGGTACCTTAATTAATCGATAAACTGGATCTCTGCTG
TCCCTGTAATAAACCCGAAAATTTTGAATTTTTGTAATTTGTTTTTGTAATTCTTTAGTTTGTATGTCTG
TTGCTATTATGTCTACTATTCTTTCCCCTGCACTGTACCCCCCAATCCCCCCTTTTCTTTTAAAGGCGAT
ACCGTCGAGATCCGTTCACTAATCGAATGGATCTGTCTCTGTCTCTCTCTCCACCTTCTTCTTCTATTCC
TTCGGGCCTGTCGGGTCCCCTCGGGGTTGGGAGGTGGGTCTGAAACGATAATGGTGAATATCCCTGCCTA
ACTCTATTCACTATAGAAAGTACAGCAAAAACTATTCTTAAACCTACCAAGCCTCCTACTATCATTATGA
ATAATTTTATATACCACAGCCAATTTGTTATGTTAAACCAATTCCACAAACTTGCCCATTTATCTAATTC
CAATAATTCTTGTTCATTCTTTTCTTGCTGGTTTTGCGATTCTTCAATTAAGGAGTGTATTAAGCTTGTG
TAATTGTTAATTTCTCTGTCCCACTCCATCCAGGTCGTGTGATTCCAAATCTGTTCCAGAGATTTATTAC
TCCAACTAGCATTCCAAGGCACAGCAGTGGTGCAAATGAGTTTTCCAGAGCAACCCCAAATCCCCAGGAG
CTGTTGATCCTTTAGGTATCTTTCCACAGCCAGGATTCTTGCCTGGAGCTGCTTGATGCCCCAGACTGTG
AGTTGCAACAGATGCTGTTGCGCCTCAATAGCCCTCAGCAAATTGTTCTGCTGCTGCACTATACCAGACA
ATAATTGTCTGGCCTGTACCGTCAGCGTCATTGACGCTGCGCCCATAGTGCTTCCTGCTGCTCCCAAGAA
CCCAAGGAACAAAGCTCCTATTCCCACTGCTCTTTTTTCTCTCTGCACCACTCTTCTCTTTGCCTTGGTG
GGTGCTACTCCTAATGGTTCAATTTTTACTACTTTATATTTATATAATTCACTTCTCCAATTGTCCCTCA
TATCTCCTCCTCCAGGTCTGAAGATCAGCGGCCGGCCGCTTGCTGTGCGGTGGTCTTACTTTTGTTTTGC
TCTTCCTCTATCTTGTCTAAAGCTTCCTTGGTGTCTTTTATCTCTATCCTTTGATGCACACAATAGAGGG
TTGCTACTGTATTATATAATGATCTAAGTTCTTCTGATCCTGTCTGAAGGGATGGTTGTAGCTGTCCCAG
TATTTGTCTACAGCCTTCTGATGTTTCTAACAGGCCAGGATTAACTGCGAATCGTTCTAGCTCCCTGCTT
GCCCATACTATATGTTTTAATTTATATTTTTTCTTTCCCCCTGGCCTTAACCGAATTTTTTCCCATCGCG
ATCTAATTCTCCCCCGCTTAATACTGACGCTCTCGCACCCATCTCTCTCCTTCTAGCCTCCGCTAGTCAA
AATTTTTGGCGTACTCACCAGTCGCCGCCCCTCGCCTCTTGCCGTGCGCGCTTCAGCAAGCCGAGTCCTG
CGTCGAGAGAGCTCCTCTGGTTTCCCTTTCGCTTTCAAGTCCCTGTTCGGGCGCCACTGCTAGAGATTTT
CCACACTGACTAAAAGGGTCTGAGGGATCTCTAGTTACCAGAGTCACACAACAGACGGGCACACACTACT
TGAAGCACTCAAGGCAAGCTTTATTGAGGCTTAAGCAGTGGGTTCCCTAGTTAGCCAGAGAGCTCCCAGG
CTCAGATCTGGTCTAACCAGAGAGACCCAGTACAGGCAAAAAGCAGCTGCTTATATGCAGGATCTGAGGG
CTCGCCACTCCCCAGTCCCGCCCAGGCCACGCCTCCCTGGAAAGTCCCCAGCGGAAAGTCCCTTGTAGCA
AGCTCGATATCAGCAGTTCTTGAAGTACTCCGGATGCAGCTCTCGGGCCACGTGATGAAATGCTAGGCGG
CTGTCAAACCTCCACTCTAACACTTCTCTCTCCGGGTCATCCATCCCATGCAGGCTCACAGGGTGTAACA
AGCTGGTGTTCTCTCCTTTATTGGCCTCTTCTACCTTATCTGGCTCAACTGGTACTAGCTTGTAGCACCA
TCCAAAGGTCAGTGGATATCTGACCCCTGGCCCTGGTGTGTAGTTCTGCTAATCAGGGAAGTAGCCTTGT
GTGTGGTAGATCCACAGATCAAGGATATCTTGTCTTCTTTGGGAGTGAATTAGCCCTTCCAACTACTAAG
TTTGTAGTACATATTTAACAAATACAATTTCTTTAAAATGAAAATAATTCAGAGGAATCACAGGTTTAGA
GTAAATGAAACCACAGGTAATTGGCAGTGGTAATAGGGTATGGGGTGGGAAGTTTGGGATGATTTTGGTT
AGCTTGAGTTATCCAGTTGATCCAGACATGATAAGATACATTGATGAGTTTGGACAAACCACAACTAGAA
TGCAGTGAAAAAAATGCTTTATTTGTGAAATTTGTGATGCTATTGCTTTATTTGTAACCATTATAAGCTG
CAATAAACAAGTTGATCTCCCGATCCGTCGACGTCAGGTGGCACTTTTCGGGGAAATGTGCGCGGAACCC
CTATTTGTTTATTTTTCTAAATACATTCAAATATGTATCCGCTCATGAGACAATAACCCTGATAAATGCT
TCAATAATATTGAAAAAGGAAGAGTATGAGTATTCAACATTTCCGTGTCGCCCTTATTCCCTTTTTTGCG
GCATTTTGCCTTCCTGTTTTTGCTCACCCAGAAACGCTGGTGAAAGTAAAAGATGCTGAAGATCAGTTGG
GTGCACGAGTGGGTTACATCGAACTGGATCTCAACAGCGGTAAGATCCTTGAGAGTTTTCGCCCCGAAGA
ACGTTTTCCAATGATGAGCACTTTTAAAGTTCTGCTATGTGGCGCGGTATTATCCCGTATTGACGCCGGG
CAAGAGCAACTCGGTCGCCGCATACACTATTCTCAGAATGACTTGGTTGAGTACTCACCAGTCACAGAAA
AGCATCTTACGGATGGCATGACAGTAAGAGAATTATGCAGTGCTGCCATAACCATGAGTGATAACACTGC
GGCCAACTTACTTCTGACAACGATCGGAGGACCGAAGGAGCTAACCGCTTTTTTGCACAACATGGGGGAT
CATGTAACTCGCCTTGATCGTTGGGAACCGGAGCTGAATGAAGCCATACCAAACGACGAGCGTGACACCA
CGATGCCTGTAGCAATGGCAACAACGTTGCGCAAACTATTAACTGGCGAACTACTTACTCTAGCTTCCCG
GCAACAATTAATAGACTGGATGGAGGCGGATAAAGTTGCAGGACCACTTCTGCGCTCGGCCCTTCCGGCT
GGCTGGTTTATTGCTGATAAATCTGGAGCCGGTGAGCGTGGGTCTCGCGGTATCATTGCAGCACTGGGGC
CAGATGGTAAGCCCTCCCGTATCGTAGTTATCTACACGACGGGGAGTCAGGCAACTATGGATGAACGAAA
TAGACAGATCGCTGAGATAGGTGCCTCACTGATTAAGCATTGGTAACTGTCAGACCAAGTTTACTCATAT
ATACTTTAGATTGATTTAAAACTTCATTTTTAATTTAAAAGGATCTAGGTGAAGATCCTTTTTGATAATC
TCATGACCAAAATCCCTTAACGTGAGTTTTCGTTCCACTGAGCGTCAGACCCCGTAGAAAAGATCAAAGG
ATCTTC
Features (pLannotate 1.2.2; 25 found; start..end, strand, type, name):
      1..589     +  rep_origin     ori: high-copy-number ColE1/pMB1/pBR322/pUC origin of replication
    772..864     +  CDS            lacI (fragment): lac repressor; lacI; The lac repressor binds to the lac operator to inhibit transcription in E. coli. This inhibition can be relieved by adding lactose or isopropyl-β-D-thiogalactopyranoside (IPTG).
    877..898     +  protein_bind   CAP binding site: CAP binding activates transcription in the presence of cAMP. E. coli catabolite activator protein
    913..943     +  promoter       lac promoter: promoter for the E. coli lac operon
    951..967     +  protein_bind   lac operator: The lac repressor binds to the lac operator to inhibit transcription in E. coli. This inhibition can be relieved by adding lactose or isopropyl-β-D-thiogalactopyranoside (IPTG). lac repressor encoded by lacI
   1119..1376    -  LTR            5' LTR (truncated): truncated 5' long terminal repeat (LTR) from HIV-1
   1424..1942    -  CDS            nef (fragment): NEF_HV1BR - Experimental evidence at protein level: Swiss-Prot protein existence level 1. Extracellular Nef protein targets CD4(+) T-lymphocytes for apoptosis by interacting with CXCR4 surface receptors (PubMed:14990729). From Human immunodeficiency virus type 1 group M subtype B (isolate BRU/LAI) (HIV-1).
   1959..2547    -  misc_feature   WPRE: woodchuck hepatitis virus posttranscriptional regulatory element
   2573..2641    -  misc_feature   MCS (fragment): multiple cloning site
   2642..2661    +  misc_feature   MCS (fragment): pBluescript multiple cloning site
   2734..2830    -  intron         SV40 intron: modified SV40 intron with splice donor and acceptor sites
   2872..2888    -  misc_feature   MCS (fragment): pBluescript multiple cloning site
   2902..3054    -  promoter       chicken β-actin promoter (fragment): contains a 21-bp deletion relative to the standard chicken β-actin promoter
   3059..3173    -  promoter       chicken β-actin promoter (fragment): contains a 21-bp deletion relative to the standard chicken β-actin promoter
   3180..3458    -  enhancer       CMV enhancer (fragment): human cytomegalovirus immediate early enhancer
   3519..3634    -  misc_feature   cPPT/CTS: central polypurine tract and central termination sequence of HIV-1 (lacking the first T)
   3649..3749    -  CDS            Rev (fragment): human immunodeficiency virus 1 (HIV-1) Rev protein; rev; enhances nuclear export of unspliced and incompletely spliced viral mRNAs
   4126..4359    -  misc_feature   RRE: The Rev response element (RRE) of HIV-1 allows for Rev-dependent mRNA export from the nucleus to the cytoplasm.
   4534..4872    -  CDS            HIV-1 gag (fragment): gag protein from human immunodeficiency virus 1; gag
   4856..4981    -  misc_feature   HIV-1 Ψ: packaging signal of human immunodeficiency virus type 1
   5028..5285    -  LTR            5' LTR (truncated): truncated 5' long terminal repeat (LTR) from HIV-1
   5333..5662    -  CDS            nef (fragment): NEF_HV1BR - Experimental evidence at protein level: Swiss-Prot protein existence level 1. Extracellular Nef protein targets CD4(+) T-lymphocytes for apoptosis by interacting with CXCR4 surface receptors (PubMed:14990729). From Human immunodeficiency virus type 1 group M subtype B (isolate BRU/LAI) (HIV-1).
   5829..5963    -  polyA_signal   SV40 poly(A) signal: SV40 polyadenylation signal
   6011..6115    +  promoter       AmpR promoter: bla
   6116..6976    +  CDS            AmpR: β-lactamase; bla; confers resistance to ampicillin, carbenicillin, and related antibiotics
