[The description below was written by a language model from this plasmid's Addgene catalogue record and pLannotate feature annotations shown in this document.]
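Description:
pLVX-CAG-MCS is an empty lentiviral backbone for mammalian expression, built on the pLVX vector, in which a CAG promoter sits upstream of a multiple cloning site so that a gene of interest can be inserted by restriction cloning. It is propagated in E. coli through a high-copy ColE1/pUC-type origin and selected with ampicillin through the β-lactamase gene and its own promoter. The recorded host is a recombination-tolerant strain, which is a common choice for plasmids carrying repeated LTR sequences. The catalogue lists a backbone size of 7462 bp, while the annotated full sequence is 7,146 nt; the record does not explain this difference.

The viral cassette lies on the reverse strand between two HIV-1 LTR-derived elements, both labelled by the annotation software as truncated 5' LTRs and each flanked by nef-derived sequence. Reading in the sense of the viral genome, it contains the Ψ packaging signal with a partial gag sequence, the Rev response element for Rev-dependent nuclear export of the genomic RNA, and the cPPT/CTS, which aids nuclear import of the reverse-transcribed genome. Next comes the expression unit: CMV enhancer and chicken β-actin promoter fragments, which make up the CAG promoter, then a modified SV40 intron, the cloning-site fragments, and a WPRE that boosts transcript stability and expression.

No mammalian selection marker or reporter is annotated. Outside the viral cassette, the table shows an SV40 poly(A) signal and residual lac promoter/operator and lacI fragments from the plasmid backbone. The vector is suited to producing lentiviral particles, with packaging functions supplied in trans, for strong expression of an inserted transgene in mammalian cells.
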