Addgene plasmid #225209: pLVX-CAG-MCS
Purpose: (Empty Backbone) Lentiviral vector with CAG promoter and multiple cloning site
Depositing lab: Thomas Schwarz. Depositing organization: Boston Children's Hospital. Publication: Energy stress activates AMPK to arrest mitochondria via phosphorylation of TRAK1. Falk JE, Henke T, Gowrisankaran S, Wanderoy S, Basu H, Greally S, Steen J, Schwarz TL. J Cell Biol. 2026 Apr 6;225(4):e202501023. doi: 10.1083/jcb.202501023. Epub 2026 Jan 30. PubMed 41615403.
Backbone
  Vector backbone: pLVX
  Backbone manufacturer: Clonetech
  Backbone size (bp): 7462
  Vector type: Mammalian Expression, Lentiviral
  Promoter: CAG
Growth in bacteria
  Bacterial resistance: Ampicillin, 100 μg/mL
  Growth temperature: 37°C
  Growth strain: NEB Stable
  Copy number: High Copy
Gene/Insert
  Cloning method: Restriction Enzyme
Terms and licenses: Academic/Nonprofit Terms; Industry Terms: Not Available to Industry
How to cite: pLVX-CAG-MCS was a gift from Thomas Schwarz (Addgene plasmid # 225209 ; http://n2t.net/addgene:225209 ; RRID:Addgene_225209)
